Addgene plasmid #190104: SpCas9 nickase for Split-PE (pJUL2497)
Purpose: Expresses nickase SpCas9(H840A) for Split-PE use
Depositing lab: Keith Joung. Depositing organization: Massachusetts General Hospital. Publication: Engineered CRISPR prime editors with compact, untethered reverse transcriptases. Grunewald J, Miller BR, Szalay RN, Cabeceiras PK, Woodilla CJ, Holtz EJB, Petri K, Joung JK. Nat Biotechnol. 2023 Mar;41(3):337-343. doi: 10.1038/s41587-022-01473-1. Epub 2022 Sep 26. PubMed 36163548.
Backbone
  Vector backbone: pCMV-T7, Addgene #132775
  Vector type: Mammalian Expression
Growth in bacteria
  Bacterial resistance: Ampicillin, 100 μg/mL
  Growth temperature: 37°C
  Growth strain: DH5alpha
  Copy number: High Copy
Gene/Insert
  Gene/Insert name: nSpCas9
  Species: Synthetic
  Mutation: H840A
  Promoter: CMV
  Tag / fusion protein: bpNLS (N terminal on insert); XTEN-bpNLS (C terminal on insert)
  Cloning method: Gibson Cloning
Terms and licenses: Academic/Nonprofit Terms; Industry Terms: Not Available to Industry
How to cite: SpCas9 nickase for Split-PE (pJUL2497) was a gift from Keith Joung (Addgene plasmid # 190104 ; http://n2t.net/addgene:190104 ; RRID:Addgene_190104)
