[The description below was written by a language model from this plasmid's Addgene catalogue record and pLannotate feature annotations shown in this document.]
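Description:
SpCas9 nickase for Split-PE (pJUL2497) is a mammalian expression plasmid built on the pCMV-T7 backbone that produces the H840A nickase form of Streptococcus pyogenes Cas9 as a stand-alone protein. It is maintained in E. coli through a high-copy ColE1/pUC-type origin and selected with ampicillin via the β-lactamase gene and its native promoter. The remaining bacterial elements in the annotation (lac promoter and operator, CAP site, and short fragments of lacI, an SV40 promoter, a multiple cloning site and the bom region) are backbone remnants rather than functional parts of the payload, and no mammalian selection marker is annotated.

The expression cassette consists of the human CMV immediate-early enhancer and promoter, followed by a T7 promoter that would also permit in vitro transcription of the coding sequence, then the nCas9 open reading frame and a bovine growth hormone polyadenylation signal. The annotation tool splits the Cas9 coding region into adjacent "N-terminal" and "C-terminal" portions, but these are contiguous and represent a single continuous Cas9 gene. According to the record, the protein carries a bipartite nuclear localisation signal at its N terminus and an XTEN linker followed by a second bipartite NLS at its C terminus. These are not separately annotated, but unannotated sequence flanks the Cas9 features. The H840A substitution inactivates the HNH nuclease domain, so the enzyme nicks only one DNA strand, as prime editing requires.

The plasmid is intended for Split-PE, a prime editing configuration in which the reverse transcriptase is not fused to Cas9 but supplied as a separate, untethered protein. This construct provides only the nickase; the reverse transcriptase and the prime editing guide RNA must come from other constructs.
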