Features (pLannotate 1.2.2; 16 found; start..end, strand, type, name):
      6..385     +  enhancer       CMV enhancer: human cytomegalovirus immediate early enhancer
    386..589     +  promoter       CMV promoter: human cytomegalovirus (CMV) immediate early promoter
    631..649     +  promoter       T7 promoter: promoter for bacteriophage T7 RNA polymerase
    720..2321    +  CDS            Cas9(N): N-terminal portion of Streptococcus pyogenes Cas9 (Zetsche et al., 2015)
   2322..4816    +  CDS            Cas9(C) (fragment): C-terminal portion of Streptococcus pyogenes Cas9 (Zetsche et al., 2015)
   5037..5261    +  polyA_signal   bGH poly(A) signal: bovine growth hormone polyadenylation signal
   5265..5286    +  promoter       SV40 promoter (fragment): SV40 enhancer and early promoter
   5291..5307    +  misc_feature   MCS (fragment): pBluescript multiple cloning site
   5356..5372    -  protein_bind   lac operator: The lac repressor binds to the lac operator to inhibit transcription in E. coli. This inhibition can be relieved by adding lactose or isopropyl-β-D-thiogalactopyranoside (IPTG). lac repressor encoded by lacI
   5380..5410    -  promoter       lac promoter: promoter for the E. coli lac operon
   5425..5446    -  protein_bind   CAP binding site: CAP binding activates transcription in the presence of cAMP. E. coli catabolite activator protein
   5459..5551    -  CDS            lacI (fragment): lac repressor; lacI; The lac repressor binds to the lac operator to inhibit transcription in E. coli. This inhibition can be relieved by adding lactose or isopropyl-β-D-thiogalactopyranoside (IPTG).
   5734..6322    -  rep_origin     ori: high-copy-number ColE1/pMB1/pBR322/pUC origin of replication
   6493..7353    -  CDS            AmpR: β-lactamase; bla; confers resistance to ampicillin, carbenicillin, and related antibiotics
   7354..7458    -  promoter       AmpR promoter: bla
   7529..7573    -  misc_feature   bom (fragment): basis of mobility region from pBR322
>Addgene plasmid #190104 | SpCas9 nickase for Split-PE (pJUL2497) | addgene full sequence | sequence record 370599 | Addgene NGS Result
GCGTTGACATTGATTATTGACTAGTTATTAATAGTAATCAATTACGGGGTCATTAGTTCATAGCCCATAT
ATGGAGTTCCGCGTTACATAACTTACGGTAAATGGCCCGCCTGGCTGACCGCCCAACGACCCCCGCCCAT
TGACGTCAATAATGACGTATGTTCCCATAGTAACGCCAATAGGGACTTTCCATTGACGTCAATGGGTGGA
GTATTTACGGTAAACTGCCCACTTGGCAGTACATCAAGTGTATCATATGCCAAGTACGCCCCCTATTGAC
GTCAATGACGGTAAATGGCCCGCCTGGCATTATGCCCAGTACATGACCTTATGGGACTTTCCTACTTGGC
AGTACATCTACGTATTAGTCATCGCTATTACCATGGTGATGCGGTTTTGGCAGTACATCAATGGGCGTGG
ATAGCGGTTTGACTCACGGGGATTTCCAAGTCTCCACCCCATTGACGTCAATGGGAGTTTGTTTTGGCAC
CAAAATCAACGGGACTTTCCAAAATGTCGTAACAACTCCGCCCCATTGACGCAAATGGGCGGTAGGCGTG
TACGGTGGGAGGTCTATATAAGCAGAGCTGGTTTAGTGAACCGTCAGATCCGCTAGAGATCCGCGGCCGC
TAATACGACTCACTATAGGGAGAGCCGCCACCATGAAACGGACAGCCGACGGAAGCGAGTTCGAGTCACC
AAAGAAGAAGCGGAAAGTCGACAAGAAGTACAGCATCGGCCTGGACATCGGCACCAACTCTGTGGGCTGG
GCCGTGATCACCGACGAGTACAAGGTGCCCAGCAAGAAATTCAAGGTGCTGGGCAACACCGACCGGCACA
GCATCAAGAAGAACCTGATCGGAGCCCTGCTGTTCGACAGCGGCGAAACAGCCGAGGCCACCCGGCTGAA
GAGAACCGCCAGAAGAAGATACACCAGACGGAAGAACCGGATCTGCTATCTGCAAGAGATCTTCAGCAAC
GAGATGGCCAAGGTGGACGACAGCTTCTTCCACAGACTGGAAGAGTCCTTCCTGGTGGAAGAGGATAAGA
AGCACGAGCGGCACCCCATCTTCGGCAACATCGTGGACGAGGTGGCCTACCACGAGAAGTACCCCACCAT
CTACCACCTGAGAAAGAAACTGGTGGACAGCACCGACAAGGCCGACCTGCGGCTGATCTATCTGGCCCTG
GCCCACATGATCAAGTTCCGGGGCCACTTCCTGATCGAGGGCGACCTGAACCCCGACAACAGCGACGTGG
ACAAGCTGTTCATCCAGCTGGTGCAGACCTACAACCAGCTGTTCGAGGAAAACCCCATCAACGCCAGCGG
CGTGGACGCCAAGGCCATCCTGTCTGCCAGACTGAGCAAGAGCAGACGGCTGGAAAATCTGATCGCCCAG
CTGCCCGGCGAGAAGAAGAATGGCCTGTTCGGAAACCTGATTGCCCTGAGCCTGGGCCTGACCCCCAACT
TCAAGAGCAACTTCGACCTGGCCGAGGATGCCAAACTGCAGCTGAGCAAGGACACCTACGACGACGACCT
GGACAACCTGCTGGCCCAGATCGGCGACCAGTACGCCGACCTGTTTCTGGCCGCCAAGAACCTGTCCGAC
GCCATCCTGCTGAGCGACATCCTGAGAGTGAACACCGAGATCACCAAGGCCCCCCTGAGCGCCTCTATGA
TCAAGAGATACGACGAGCACCACCAGGACCTGACCCTGCTGAAAGCTCTCGTGCGGCAGCAGCTGCCTGA
GAAGTACAAAGAGATTTTCTTCGACCAGAGCAAGAACGGCTACGCCGGCTACATTGACGGCGGAGCCAGC
CAGGAAGAGTTCTACAAGTTCATCAAGCCCATCCTGGAAAAGATGGACGGCACCGAGGAACTGCTCGTGA
AGCTGAACAGAGAGGACCTGCTGCGGAAGCAGCGGACCTTCGACAACGGCAGCATCCCCCACCAGATCCA
CCTGGGAGAGCTGCACGCCATTCTGCGGCGGCAGGAAGATTTTTACCCATTCCTGAAGGACAACCGGGAA
AAGATCGAGAAGATCCTGACCTTCCGCATCCCCTACTACGTGGGCCCTCTGGCCAGGGGAAACAGCAGAT
TCGCCTGGATGACCAGAAAGAGCGAGGAAACCATCACCCCCTGGAACTTCGAGGAAGTGGTGGACAAGGG
CGCTTCCGCCCAGAGCTTCATCGAGCGGATGACCAACTTCGATAAGAACCTGCCCAACGAGAAGGTGCTG
CCCAAGCACAGCCTGCTGTACGAGTACTTCACCGTGTATAACGAGCTGACCAAAGTGAAATACGTGACCG
AGGGAATGAGAAAGCCCGCCTTCCTGAGCGGCGAGCAGAAAAAGGCCATCGTGGACCTGCTGTTCAAGAC
CAACCGGAAAGTGACCGTGAAGCAGCTGAAAGAGGACTACTTCAAGAAAATCGAGTGCTTCGACTCCGTG
GAAATCTCCGGCGTGGAAGATCGGTTCAACGCCTCCCTGGGCACATACCACGATCTGCTGAAAATTATCA
AGGACAAGGACTTCCTGGACAATGAGGAAAACGAGGACATTCTGGAAGATATCGTGCTGACCCTGACACT
GTTTGAGGACAGAGAGATGATCGAGGAACGGCTGAAAACCTATGCCCACCTGTTCGACGACAAAGTGATG
AAGCAGCTGAAGCGGCGGAGATACACCGGCTGGGGCAGGCTGAGCCGGAAGCTGATCAACGGCATCCGGG
ACAAGCAGTCCGGCAAGACAATCCTGGATTTCCTGAAGTCCGACGGCTTCGCCAACAGAAACTTCATGCA
GCTGATCCACGACGACAGCCTGACCTTTAAAGAGGACATCCAGAAAGCCCAGGTGTCCGGCCAGGGCGAT
AGCCTGCACGAGCACATTGCCAATCTGGCCGGCAGCCCCGCCATTAAGAAGGGCATCCTGCAGACAGTGA
AGGTGGTGGACGAGCTCGTGAAAGTGATGGGCCGGCACAAGCCCGAGAACATCGTGATCGAAATGGCCAG
AGAGAACCAGACCACCCAGAAGGGACAGAAGAACAGCCGCGAGAGAATGAAGCGGATCGAAGAGGGCATC
AAAGAGCTGGGCAGCCAGATCCTGAAAGAACACCCCGTGGAAAACACCCAGCTGCAGAACGAGAAGCTGT
ACCTGTACTACCTGCAGAATGGGCGGGATATGTACGTGGACCAGGAACTGGACATCAACCGGCTGTCCGA
CTACGATGTGGACGCTATCGTGCCTCAGAGCTTTCTGAAGGACGACTCCATCGACAACAAGGTGCTGACC
AGAAGCGACAAGAACCGGGGCAAGAGCGACAACGTGCCCTCCGAAGAGGTCGTGAAGAAGATGAAGAACT
ACTGGCGGCAGCTGCTGAACGCCAAGCTGATTACCCAGAGAAAGTTCGACAATCTGACCAAGGCCGAGAG
AGGCGGCCTGAGCGAACTGGATAAGGCCGGCTTCATCAAGAGACAGCTGGTGGAAACCCGGCAGATCACA
AAGCACGTGGCACAGATCCTGGACTCCCGGATGAACACTAAGTACGACGAGAATGACAAGCTGATCCGGG
AAGTGAAAGTGATCACCCTGAAGTCCAAGCTGGTGTCCGATTTCCGGAAGGATTTCCAGTTTTACAAAGT
GCGCGAGATCAACAACTACCACCACGCCCACGACGCCTACCTGAACGCCGTCGTGGGAACCGCCCTGATC
AAAAAGTACCCTAAGCTGGAAAGCGAGTTCGTGTACGGCGACTACAAGGTGTACGACGTGCGGAAGATGA
TCGCCAAGAGCGAGCAGGAAATCGGCAAGGCTACCGCCAAGTACTTCTTCTACAGCAACATCATGAACTT
TTTCAAGACCGAGATTACCCTGGCCAACGGCGAGATCCGGAAGCGGCCTCTGATCGAGACAAACGGCGAA
ACCGGGGAGATCGTGTGGGATAAGGGCCGGGATTTTGCCACCGTGCGGAAAGTGCTGAGCATGCCCCAAG
TGAATATCGTGAAAAAGACCGAGGTGCAGACAGGCGGCTTCAGCAAAGAGTCTATCCTGCCCAAGAGGAA
CAGCGATAAGCTGATCGCCAGAAAGAAGGACTGGGACCCTAAGAAGTACGGCGGCTTCGACAGCCCCACC
GTGGCCTATTCTGTGCTGGTGGTGGCCAAAGTGGAAAAGGGCAAGTCCAAGAAACTGAAGAGTGTGAAAG
AGCTGCTGGGGATCACCATCATGGAAAGAAGCAGCTTCGAGAAGAATCCCATCGACTTTCTGGAAGCCAA
GGGCTACAAAGAAGTGAAAAAGGACCTGATCATCAAGCTGCCTAAGTACTCCCTGTTCGAGCTGGAAAAC
GGCCGGAAGAGAATGCTGGCCTCTGCCGGCGAACTGCAGAAGGGAAACGAACTGGCCCTGCCCTCCAAAT
ATGTGAACTTCCTGTACCTGGCCAGCCACTATGAGAAGCTGAAGGGCTCCCCCGAGGATAATGAGCAGAA
ACAGCTGTTTGTGGAACAGCACAAGCACTACCTGGACGAGATCATCGAGCAGATCAGCGAGTTCTCCAAG
AGAGTGATCCTGGCCGACGCTAATCTGGACAAAGTGCTGTCCGCCTACAACAAGCACCGGGATAAGCCCA
TCAGAGAGCAGGCCGAGAATATCATCCACCTGTTTACCCTGACCAATCTGGGAGCCCCTGCCGCCTTCAA
GTACTTTGACACCACCATCGACCGGAAGAGGTACACCAGCACCAAAGAGGTGCTGGACGCCACCCTGATC
CACCAGAGCATCACCGGCCTGTACGAGACACGGATCGACCTGTCTCAGCTGGGAGGTGACTCTGGAGGAT
CTAGCGGAGGATCCTCTGGCAGCGAGACACCAGGAACAAGCGAGTCAGCAACACCAGAGAGCAGTGGCGG
CAGCAGCGGCGGCAGCAGCTCTGGCGGCTCAAAAAGAACCGCCGACGGCAGCGAATTCGAGCCCAAGAAG
AAGAGGAAAGTCTAACCGGTCATCATCACCATCACCATTGAGTTTAAACCCGCTGATCAGCCTCGACTGT
GCCTTCTAGTTGCCAGCCATCTGTTGTTTGCCCCTCCCCCGTGCCTTCCTTGACCCTGGAAGGTGCCACT
CCCACTGTCCTTTCCTAATAAAATGAGAAAATTGCATCGCATTGTCTGAGTAGGTGTCATTCTATTCTGG
GGGGTGGGGTGGGGCAGGACAGCAAGGGGGAGGATTGGGAAGACAATAGCAGGCATGCTGGGGATGCGGT
GGGCTCTATGGCTTCTGAGGCGGAAAGAACCAGCTGGGGCTCGATACCGTCGACCTCTAGCTAGAGCTTG
GCGTAATCATGGTCATAGCTGTTTCCTGTGTGAAATTGTTATCCGCTCACAATTCCACACAACATACGAG
CCGGAAGCATAAAGTGTAAAGCCTAGGGTGCCTAATGAGTGAGCTAACTCACATTAATTGCGTTGCGCTC
ACTGCCCGCTTTCCAGTCGGGAAACCTGTCGTGCCAGCTGCATTAATGAATCGGCCAACGCGCGGGGAGA
GGCGGTTTGCGTATTGGGCGCTCTTCCGCTTCCTCGCTCACTGACTCGCTGCGCTCGGTCGTTCGGCTGC
GGCGAGCGGTATCAGCTCACTCAAAGGCGGTAATACGGTTATCCACAGAATCAGGGGATAACGCAGGAAA
GAACATGTGAGCAAAAGGCCAGCAAAAGGCCAGGAACCGTAAAAAGGCCGCGTTGCTGGCGTTTTTCCAT
AGGCTCCGCCCCCCTGACGAGCATCACAAAAATCGACGCTCAAGTCAGAGGTGGCGAAACCCGACAGGAC
TATAAAGATACCAGGCGTTTCCCCCTGGAAGCTCCCTCGTGCGCTCTCCTGTTCCGACCCTGCCGCTTAC
CGGATACCTGTCCGCCTTTCTCCCTTCGGGAAGCGTGGCGCTTTCTCATAGCTCACGCTGTAGGTATCTC
AGTTCGGTGTAGGTCGTTCGCTCCAAGCTGGGCTGTGTGCACGAACCCCCCGTTCAGCCCGACCGCTGCG
CCTTATCCGGTAACTATCGTCTTGAGTCCAACCCGGTAAGACACGACTTATCGCCACTGGCAGCAGCCAC
TGGTAACAGGATTAGCAGAGCGAGGTATGTAGGCGGTGCTACAGAGTTCTTGAAGTGGTGGCCTAACTAC
GGCTACACTAGAAGAACAGTATTTGGTATCTGCGCTCTGCTGAAGCCAGTTACCTTCGGAAAAAGAGTTG
GTAGCTCTTGATCCGGCAAACAAACCACCGCTGGTAGCGGTGGTTTTTTTGTTTGCAAGCAGCAGATTAC
GCGCAGAAAAAAAGGATCTCAAGAAGATCCTTTGATCTTTTCTACGGGGTCTGACACTCAGTGGAACGAA
AACTCACGTTAAGGGATTTTGGTCATGAGATTATCAAAAAGGATCTTCACCTAGATCCTTTTAAATTAAA
AATGAAGTTTTAAATCAATCTAAAGTATATATGAGTAAACTTGGTCTGACAGTTACCAATGCTTAATCAG
TGAGGCACCTATCTCAGCGATCTGTCTATTTCGTTCATCCATAGTTGCCTGACTCCCCGTCGTGTAGATA
ACTACGATACGGGAGGGCTTACCATCTGGCCCCAGTGCTGCAATGATACCGCGAGACCCACGCTCACCGG
CTCCAGATTTATCAGCAATAAACCAGCCAGCCGGAAGGGCCGAGCGCAGAAGTGGTCCTGCAACTTTATC
CGCCTCCATCCAGTCTATTAATTGTTGCCGGGAAGCTAGAGTAAGTAGTTCGCCAGTTAATAGTTTGCGC
AACGTTGTTGCCATTGCTACAGGCATCGTGGTGTCACGCTCGTCGTTTGGTATGGCTTCATTCAGCTCCG
GTTCCCAACGATCAAGGCGAGTTACATGATCCCCCATGTTGTGCAAAAAAGCGGTTAGCTCCTTCGGTCC
TCCGATCGTTGTCAGAAGTAAGTTGGCCGCAGTGTTATCACTCATGGTTATGGCAGCACTGCATAATTCT
CTTACTGTCATGCCATCCGTAAGATGCTTTTCTGTGACTGGTGAGTACTCAACCAAGTCATTCTGAGAAT
AGTGTATGCGGCGACCGAGTTGCTCTTGCCCGGCGTCAATACGGGATAATACCGCGCCACATAGCAGAAC
TTTAAAAGTGCTCATCATTGGAAAACGTTCTTCGGGGCGAAAACTCTCAAGGATCTTACCGCTGTTGAGA
TCCAGTTCGATGTAACCCACTCGTGCACCCAACTGATCTTCAGCATCTTTTACTTTCACCAGCGTTTCTG
GGTGAGCAAAAACAGGAAGGCAAAATGCCGCAAAAAAGGGAATAAGGGCGACACGGAAATGTTGAATACT
CATACTCTTCCTTTTTCAATATTATTGAAGCATTTATCAGGGTTATTGTCTCATGAGCGGATACATATTT
GAATGTATTTAGAAAAATAAACAAATAGGGGTTCCGCGCACATTTCCCCGAAAAGTGCCACCTGACGTCG
ACGGATCGGGAGATCGATCTCCCGATCCCCTAGGGTCTACTCTCAGTACAATCTGCTCTGATGCCGCATA
GTTAAGCCAGTATCTGCTCCCTGCTTGTGTGTTGGAGGTCGCTGAGTAGTGCGCGAGCAAAATTTAAGCT
ACAACAAGGCAAGGCTTGACCGACAATTGCATGAAGAATCTGCTTAGGGTTAGGCGTTTTGCGCTGCTTC
GCGATGTACGGGCCAGATATAC
